Addgene plasmid #104276: pHH0103 CEP164 WW domain
Purpose: Bacterial expression of WW domain from CEP164
Depositing lab: Sachdev Sidhu & Marius Sudol. Depositing organization: University of Toronto.
Backbone
  Vector backbone: pHH0103
  Vector type: Bacterial Expression
Growth in bacteria
  Bacterial resistance: Ampicillin, 100 μg/mL
  Growth temperature: 37°C
  Growth strain: DH5alpha
  Copy number: Unknown
Gene/Insert
  Gene/Insert name: CEP164 WW domain
  Species: H. sapiens (human)
  Insert size (bp): 183
  Mutation: codon optimized for expression in bacteria
  Entrez Gene: CEP164 (a.k.a. NPHP15)
  Promoter: tac
  Tag / fusion protein: GST (N terminal on backbone)
  Cloning method: Restriction Enzyme; 5′ cloning site SfiI (unknown if destroyed); 3′ cloning site NotI (unknown if destroyed)
  Sequencing primers: 5′ pGEX-5'
Terms and licenses: Academic/Nonprofit Terms; Industry Terms: Not Available to Industry
Depositor comments: Amino acid sequence: Linker - ENLYFQGRRASV(gagctc) and WW domain - IVAPLPGEWKPCQDITGDIYYFNFANGQSMWDHPCDEHY
How to cite: pHH0103 CEP164 WW domain was a gift from Sachdev Sidhu & Marius Sudol (Addgene plasmid # 104276 ; http://n2t.net/addgene:104276 ; RRID:Addgene_104276)
