[The description below was written by a language model from this plasmid's Addgene catalogue record and pLannotate feature annotations shown in this document.]
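Description:
pHH0103 CEP164 WW domain is a 6,888-nt bacterial expression plasmid built on the pHH0103 backbone for producing the WW domain of human CEP164 (also known as NPHP15) as a GST fusion in E. coli. It replicates through a ColE1/pMB1-type origin and is selected with ampicillin via a β-lactamase gene under its own promoter. An f1 origin is also present, along with a bom site, rop and tetracycline-resistance fragments, and two M13 gene III fragments downstream of an fd terminator. These remnants suggest the backbone derives from a phagemid-type vector, although the record does not say so.

Expression is driven by the tac promoter, a strong trp/lac hybrid, followed by a lac operator. The plasmid carries its own lacI gene under the lacIq promoter, so transcription is repressed until relieved by IPTG. The annotated reading frame begins with a 6xHis tag followed by Schistosoma japonicum GST. The catalogue entry lists only the N-terminal GST, so the His tag is known from the sequence annotation alone. The 183-bp insert, codon optimized for bacteria and cloned between SfiI and NotI sites, is not itself annotated in the feature table, but it would lie in the gap between the end of GST and the fd terminator. According to the depositor comments, a linker precedes the WW domain, and its sequence contains a TEV protease recognition motif, which would allow the domain to be cleaved from the tags. The construct is intended for inducible production and affinity purification of the isolated WW domain, a small module that typically recognises proline-rich ligands. The record does not specify any downstream applications.
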