Features (pLannotate 1.2.2; 20 found; start..end, strand, type, name):
      1..29      +  promoter       tac promoter: strong E. coli promoter; hybrid between the trp and lac UV5 promoters
     37..53      +  protein_bind   lac operator: The lac repressor binds to the lac operator to inhibit transcription in E. coli. This inhibition can be relieved by adding lactose or isopropyl-β-D-thiogalactopyranoside (IPTG). lac repressor encoded by lacI
    138..155     +  CDS            6xHis: 6xHis affinity tag
    171..824     +  CDS            GST26_SCHJA: Experimental evidence at protein level: Swiss-Prot protein existence level 1. GST isoenzymes appear to play a central role in the parasite detoxification system. Other functions are also suspected including a role in increasing the solubility of haematin in the parasite gut. From Schistosoma japonicum (Blood fluke).
   1083..1130    +  terminator     fd terminator (sequence withheld): central terminator from bacteriophage fd (Otsuka and Kunisawa, 1982)
   1135..1347    +  CDS            M13 gene III (fragment) (sequence partly withheld): pIII; III; minor coat protein
   1362..1832    +  CDS            M13 gene III (fragment) (sequence partly withheld): pIII; III; minor coat protein
   1854..1924    +  CDS            TcR (fragment): tetracycline efflux protein; tet; confers resistance to tetracycline
   2166..2546    -  CDS            YPB1_ECOLX: Protein predicted: Swiss-Prot protein existence level 4. From Escherichia coli.
   2563..2714    +  CDS            rop (fragment): Rop protein, which maintains plasmids at low copy number; rop
   2750..3178    -  rep_origin     f1 ori (sequence partly withheld): f1 bacteriophage origin of replication; arrow indicates direction of (+) strand synthesis
   3187..3226    +  CDS            rop (fragment): Rop protein, which maintains plasmids at low copy number; rop
   3328..3468    +  misc_feature   bom: basis of mobility region from pBR322
   3654..4241    -  rep_origin     ori: high-copy-number ColE1/pMB1/pBR322/pUC origin of replication
   4412..5272    -  CDS            AmpR: β-lactamase; bla; confers resistance to ampicillin, carbenicillin, and related antibiotics
   5273..5377    -  promoter       AmpR promoter: bla
   5486..5563    +  promoter       lacIq promoter: lacI (mutant); In the lacIq allele, a single base change in the promoter boosts expression of the lacI gene about 10-fold.
   5564..6646    +  CDS            lacI: lac repressor; lacI; The lac repressor binds to the lac operator to inhibit transcription in E. coli. This inhibition can be relieved by adding lactose or isopropyl-β-D-thiogalactopyranoside (IPTG).
   6659..6680    +  protein_bind   CAP binding site: CAP binding activates transcription in the presence of cAMP. E. coli catabolite activator protein
   6699..6716    +  promoter       tet promoter (fragment): E. coli promoter for tetracycline efflux protein gene
>Addgene plasmid #104276 | pHH0103 CEP164 WW domain | addgene full sequence | sequence record 203766 | Addgene NGS Result
TTGACAATTAATCATCGGCTCGTATAATGTGTGGAATTGTGAGCGGATAACAATTTCACACAGGAAACAG
CCAGTCCGTTTAGGTGTTTTCACGAGCACTTCACCAACAAGGACCATAGATTATGAAAATCGAAGAACAC
CATCACCATCACCATTCCAGCGGTAAGCTTATGTCCCCTATACTAGGTTATTGGAAAATTAAGGGCCTTG
TGCAACCCACTCGACTTCTTTTGGAATATCTTGAAGAAAAATATGAAGAGCATTTGTATGAGCGCGATGA
AGGTGATAAATGGCGAAACAAAAAGTTTGAATTGGGTTTGGAGTTTCCCAATCTTCCTTATTATATTGAT
GGTGATGTTAAATTAACACAGTCTATGGCCATCATACGTTATATAGCTGACAAGCACAACATGTTGGGTG
GTTGTCCAAAAGAGCGTGCAGAGATTTCAATGCTTGAAGGAGCGGTTTTGGATATTAGATACGGTGTTTC
GAGAATTGCATATAGTAAAGACTTTGAAACTCTCAAAGTTGATTTTCTTAGCAAGCTACCTGAAATGCTG
AAAATGTTCGAAGATCGTTTATGTCATAAAACATATTTAAATGGTGATCATGTAACCCATCCTGACTTCA
TGTTGTATGACGCTCTTGATGTTGTTTTATACATGGACCCAATGTGCCTGGATGCGTTCCCAAAATTAGT
TTGTTTTAAAAAACGTATTGAAGCTATCCCACAAATTGATAAGTACTTGAAATCCAGCAAGTATATAGCA
TGGCCTTTGCAGGGCTGGCAAGCCACGTTTGGTGGTGGCGACCATCCTCCAAAATCGGATCTGGAAGTTC
TGTTCCAGGGGCCCCTGTCCAGCGGTCTGGTTCCGCGTGGTTCCGGTACCGCGGCCCAGCCGGCCGAAAA
TCTGTACTTCCAAGGTCGTCGTGCCTCTGTGGAGCTCATCGTTGCTCCGCTGCCGGGCGAATGGAAACCG
TGTCAGGATATTACGGGTGATATTTATTACTTCAACTTTGCCAATGGTCAATCGATGTGGGATCATCCGT
GCGACGAACACTATTAGGCGGCCGCATA
[142 nt withheld, positions 1079-1220]
C
[98 nt withheld, positions 1222-1319]
AGTTTGTACTGGTGACGAAACTCAGTGTCTAGCTAGAGTGGC
[149 nt withheld, positions 1362-1510]
TGGTTTCATTGGTGACGTTTCCGGCCTTGCTAATGGTAATGGT
[62 nt withheld, positions 1554-1615]
ACCTTTAATGAATAATTTCCGTCAATATTTACCTTCCCTCCCTCAATCGGTTGAATGTCGCCCTTTTGTC
TTTGGCGCTGGTAAACCATATGAA
[86 nt withheld, positions 1710-1795]
T
[54 nt withheld, positions 1797-1850]
CTAGCGCCGCCCTATACCTTGTCTGCCTCCCCGCGTTGCGTCGCGGTGCATGGAGCCGGGCCACCTCGAC
CTGAATGGAAGCCGGCGGCACCTCGCTAACGGATTCACCACTCCAAGAATTGGAGCCAATCAATTCTTGC
GGAGAACTGTGAATGCGCAAACCAACCCTTGGCAGAACATATCCATCGCGTCCGCCATCTCCAGCAGCCG
CACGCGGCGCATCTCGGGCAGCGTTGGGTCCTGGCCACGGGTGCGCATGATCGTGCTCCTGTCGTTGAGG
ACCCGGCTAGGCTGGCGGGGTTGCCTTACTGGTTAGCAGAATGAATCACCGATACGCGAGCGAACGTGAA
GCGACTGCTGCTGCAAAACGTCTGCGACCTGAGCAACAACATGAATGGTCTTCGGTTTCCGTGTTTCGTA
AAGTCTGGAAACGCGGAAGTCAGCGCCCTGCACCATTATGTTCCGGATCTGCATCGCAGGATGCTGCTGG
CTACCCTGTGGAACACCTACATCTGTATTAACGAAGCGCTGGCATTGACCCTGAGTGATTTTTCTCTGGT
CCCGCCGCATCCATACCGCCAGTTGTTTACCCTCACAACGTTCCAGTAACCGGGCATGTTCATCATCAGT
AACCCGTATCGTGAGCATCCTCTCTCGTTTCATCGGTATCATTACCCCCATGAACAGAAATCCCCCTTAC
ACGGAGGCATCAGTGACCAAACAGGAAAAAACCGCCCTTAACATGGCCCGCTTTATCAGAAGCCAGACAT
TAACGCTTCTGGAGAAACTCAACGAGCTGGACGCGGATGAACAGGCAGACATCTGTGAATCGCTTCACGA
CCACGCTGATGAGCTTTACCGCAGGATCCGCGAAATTGTAAGCGTTAATATTTTGTTAAAATTCGCGTTA
AATTTTTGTTAAATCAGCTCATTTTTTAACCAATAGGCCGAAATCGGCAAAATCCCTTATAAATCAAAAG
AATAGACCGAGATAGGGTTGAGTGTTGTTCCAGTTTGGAACAAGAGTCCACTATTAAAGAACGTGGACTC
CAACGTCAAAGG
[49 nt withheld, positions 2913-2961]
T
[91 nt withheld, positions 2963-3053]
G
[124 nt withheld, positions 3055-3178]
CGCGGATCCTGCCTCGCGCGTTTCGGTGATGACGGTGAAAACCTCTGACACATGCAGCTCCCGGAGACGG
TCACAGCTTGTCTGTAAGCGGATGCCGGGAGCAGACAAGCCCGTCAGGGCGCGTCAGCGGGTGTTGGCGG
GTGTCGGGGCGCAGCCATGACCCAGTCACGTAGCGATAGCGGAGTGTATACTGGCTTAACTATGCGGCAT
CAGAGCAGATTGTACTGAGAGTGCACCATATGCGGTGTGAAATACCGCACAGATGCGTAAGGAGAAAATA
CCGCATCAGGCGCTCTTCCGCTTCCTCGCTCACTGACTCGCTGCGCTCGGTCGTTCGGCTGCGGCGAGCG
GTATCAGCTCACTCAAAGGCGGTAATACGGTTATCCACAGAATCAGGGGATAACGCAGGAAAGAACATGT
GAGCAAAAGGCCAGCAAAAGGCCAGGAACCGTAAAAAGGCCGCGTTGCTGGCGTTTTTCCATAGGCTCCG
CCCCCCTGACGAGCATCACAAAAATCGACGCTCAAGTCAGAGGTGGCGAAACCCGACAGGACTATAAAGA
TACCAGGGTTTCCCCCTGGAAGCTCCCTCGTGCGCTCTCCTGTTCCGACCCTGCCGCTTACCGGATACCT
GTCCGCCTTTCTCCCTTCGGGAAGCGTGGCGCTTTCTCATAGCTCACGCTGTAGGTATCTCAGTTCGGTG
TAGGTCGTTCGCTCCAAGCTGGGCTGTGTGCACGAACCCCCCGTTCAGCCCGACCGCTGCGCCTTATCCG
GTAACTATCGTCTTGAGTCCAACCCGGTAAGACACGACTTATCGCCACTGGCAGCAGCCACTGGTAACAG
GATTAGCAGAGCGAGGTATGTAGGCGGTGCTACAGAGTTCTTGAAGTGGTGGCCTAACTACGGCTACACT
AGAAGGACAGTATTTGGTATCTGCGCTCTGCTGAAGCCAGTTACCTTCGGAAAAAGAGTTGGTAGCTCTT
GATCCGGCAAACAAACCACCGCTGGTAGCGGTGGTTTTTTTGTTTGCAAGCAGCAGATTACGCGCAGAAA
AAAAGGATCTCAAGAAGATCCTTTGATCTTTTCTACGGGGTCTGACGCTCAGTGGAACGAAAACTCACGT
TAAGGGATTTTGGTCATGAGATTATCAAAAAGGATCTTCACCTAGATCCTTTTAAATTAAAAATGAAGTT
TTAAATCAATCTAAAGTATATATGAGTAAACTTGGTCTGACAGTTACCAATGCTTAATCAGTGAGGCACC
TATCTCAGCGATCTGTCTATTTCGTTCATCCATAGTTGCCTGACTCCCCGTCGTGTAGATAACTACGATA
CGGGAGGGCTTACCATCTGGCCCCAGTGCTGCAATGATACCGCGAGACCCACGCTCACCGGCTCCAGATT
TATCAGCAATAAACCAGCCAGCCGGAAGGGCCGAGCGCAGAAGTGGTCCTGCAACTTTATCCGCCTCCAT
CCAGTCTATTAATTGTTGCCGGGAAGCTAGAGTAAGTAGTTCGCCAGTTAATAGTTTGCGCAACGTTGTT
GCCATTGCTGCAGGCATCGTGGTGTCACGCTCGTCGTTTGGTATGGCTTCATTCAGCTCCGGTTCCCAAC
GATCAAGGCGAGTTACATGATCCCCCATGTTGTGCAAAAAAGCGGTTAGCTCCTTCGGTCCTCCGATCGT
TGTCAGAAGTAAGTTGGCCGCAGTGTTATCACTCATGGTTATGGCAGCACTGCATAATTCTCTTACTGTC
ATGCCATCCGTAAGATGCTTTTCTGTGACTGGTGAGTACTCAACCAAGTCATTCTGAGAATAGTGTATGC
GGCGACCGAGTTGCTCTTGCCCGGCGTCAACACGGGATAATACCGCGCCACATAGCAGAACTTTAAAAGT
GCTCATCATTGGAAAACGTTCTTCGGGGCGAAAACTCTCAAGGATCTTACCGCTGTTGAGATCCAGTTCG
ATGTAACCCACTCGTGCACCCAACTGATCTTCAGCATCTTTTACTTTCACCAGCGTTTCTGGGTGAGCAA
AAACAGGAAGGCAAAATGCCGCAAAAAAGGGAATAAGGGCGACACGGAAATGTTGAATACTCATACTCTT
CCTTTTTCAATATTATTGAAGCATTTATCAGGGTTATTGTCTCATGAGCGGATACATATTTGAATGTATT
TAGAAAAATAAACAAATAGGGGTTCCGCGCACATTTCCCCGAAAAGTGCCACCTGACGTCTAAGAAACCA
TTATTATCATGACATTAACCTATAAAAATAGGCGTATCACGAGGCCCTTTCGTCTTCAAGAATTCCCGAC
ACCATCGAATGGTGCAAAACCTTTCGCGGTATGGCATGATAGCGCCCGGAAGAGAGTCAATTCAGGGTGG
TGAATGTGAAACCAGTAACGTTATACGATGTCGCAGAGTATGCCGGTGTCTCTTATCAGACCGTTTCCCG
CGTGGTGAACCAGGCCAGCCACGTTTCTGCGAAAACGCGGGAAAAAGTGGAAGCGGCGATGGCGGAGCTG
AATTACATTCCCAACCGCGTGGCACAACAACTGGCGGGCAAACAGTCGTTGCTGATTGGCGTTGCCACCT
CCAGTCTGGCCCTGCACGCGCCGTCGCAAATTGTCGCGGCGATTAAATCTCGCGCCGATCAACTGGGTGC
CAGCGTGGTGGTGTCGATGGTAGAACGAAGCGGCGTCGAAGCCTGTAAAGCGGCGGTGCACAATCTTCTC
GCGCAACGCGTCAGTGGGCTGATCATTAACTATCCGCTGGATGACCAGGATGCCATTGCTGTGGAAGCTG
CCTGCACTAATGTTCCGGCGTTATTTCTTGATGTCTCTGACCAGACACCCATCAACAGTATTATTTTCTC
CCATGAAGACGGTACGCGACTGGGCGTGGAGCATCTGGTCGCATTGGGTCACCAGCAAATCGCGCTGTTA
GCGGGCCCATTAAGTTCTGTCTCGGCGCGTCTGCGTCTGGCTGGCTGGCATAAATATCTCACTCGCAATC
AAATTCAGCCGATAGCGGAACGGGAAGGCGACTGGAGTGCCATGTCCGGTTTTCAACAAACCATGCAAAT
GCTGAATGAGGGCATCGTTCCCACTGCGATGCTGGTTGCCAACGATCAGATGGCGCTGGGCGCAATGCGC
GCCATTACCGAGTCCGGGCTGCGCGTTGGTGCGGATATCTCGGTAGTGGGATACGACGATACCGAAGACA
GCTCATGTTATATCCCGCCGTTAACCACCATCAAACAGGATTTTCGCCTGCTGGGGCAAACCAGCGTGGA
CCGCTTGCTGCAACTCTCTCAGGGCCAGGCGGTGAAGGGCAATCAGCTGTTGCCCGTCTCACTGGTGAAA
AGAAAAACCACCCTGGCGCCCAATACGCAAACCGCCTCTCCCCGCGCGTTGGCCGATTCATTAATGCAGC
TGGCACGACAGGTTTCCCGACTGGAAAGCGGGCAGTGAGCGCAACGCAATTAATGTAAGTTAGCTCACTC
ATTAGGCACAATTCTCATGTTTGACAGCTTATCATCGACTGCACGGTGCACCAATGCTTCTGGCGTCAGG
CAGCCATCGGAAGCTGTGGTATGGCTGTGCAGGTCGTAAATCACTGCATAATTCGTGTCGCTCAAGGCGC
ACTCCCGTTCTGGATAATGTTTTTTGCGCCGACATCATAACGGTTCTGGCAAATATTCTGAAATGAGCTG
