>Addgene plasmid #104276 | pHH0103 CEP164 WW domain | depositor partial sequence | sequence record 197428 | WW domain with linker
GGCCCAGCCGGCCGAAAATCTGTACTTCCAAGGTCGTCGTGCCTCTGTGGAGCTCATCGTTGCTCCGCTG
CCGGGCGAATGGAAACCGTGTCAGGATATTACGGGTGATATTTATTACTTCAACTTTGCCAATGGTCAAT
CGATGTGGGATCATCCGTGCGACGAACACTATTAGGCGGCCGC
